Addgene plasmid #67506: pBSKrnaSeph
Purpose: Express the tRNALys scaffold with the sephadex aptamer tag
Depositing lab: Luc Ponchon. Depositing organization: Université Paris Cité. Publication: A generic protocol for the expression and purification of recombinant RNA in Escherichia coli using a tRNA scaffold. Ponchon L, Beauvais G, Nonin-Lecomte S, Dardel F. Nat Protoc. 2009;4(6):947-59. doi: 10.1038/nprot.2009.67. Epub 2009 May 28. PubMed 19478810.
Backbone
  Vector backbone: pBSTNAV
  Backbone size w/o insert (bp): 3019
  Total vector size (bp): 3125
  Vector type: Bacterial Expression
Growth in bacteria
  Bacterial resistance: Ampicillin, 100 μg/mL
  Growth temperature: 37°C
  Growth strain: XL1 Blue
  Copy number: Unknown
Gene/Insert
  Gene/Insert name: modified tRNALys with sephadex aptamer
  Insert size (bp): 106
  Promoter: lpp
  Cloning method: Restriction Enzyme; 5′ cloning site PstI (unknown if destroyed); 3′ cloning site EcoRI (unknown if destroyed)
  Sequencing primers: 5′ M13F; 3′ M13R
Terms and licenses: Academic/Nonprofit Terms; Industry Terms: Not Available to Industry
How to cite: pBSKrnaSeph was a gift from Luc Ponchon (Addgene plasmid # 67506 ; http://n2t.net/addgene:67506 ; RRID:Addgene_67506)
