[The description below was written by a language model from this plasmid's Addgene catalogue record.]
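Description:
pBSKrnaSeph is a bacterial expression plasmid built on the pBSTNAV backbone and designed to produce recombinant RNA, rather than protein, in Escherichia coli. The total construct is recorded as 3125 bp, of which about 3019 bp is backbone. It is maintained under ampicillin selection. The record lists the copy number as unknown and includes no feature table, so the origin of replication and any terminator or other backbone elements are not stated.

The payload is a 106 bp insert encoding a modified tRNALys carrying a Sephadex-binding aptamer, cloned between PstI and EcoRI sites (whether these sites survive is not recorded) and transcribed from the lpp promoter, a strong E. coli lipoprotein gene promoter commonly used for constitutive expression. In the tRNA scaffold approach, an RNA of interest is embedded within a tRNA framework so that the chimeric transcript folds like a natural tRNA. The cell's machinery then recognises and processes it as such, and it accumulates stably instead of being degraded. The Sephadex aptamer is an RNA motif that binds dextran-based Sephadex resin, and here it serves as an affinity tag that allows the scaffolded RNA to be captured from cellular extracts.

The plasmid is intended for expressing this tagged tRNALys scaffold, and it belongs to a generic system for the expression and purification of recombinant RNA in E. coli. The record does not say how a sequence of interest would be inserted into the scaffold. M13 forward and reverse primer sites flank the insert for sequence verification.
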