>Addgene plasmid #67506 | pBSKrnaSeph | depositor partial sequence | sequence record 120587 | insert
GCCCGGATAGCTCAGTCGGTAGAGCAGCGGCCGAGTAATTTACGTCGACGGTGACGTCGATGGTTGCGGC
CGCGGGTCCAGGGTTCAAGTCCCTGTTCGGGCGCCA
