>Addgene plasmid #67506 | pBSKrnaSeph | addgene partial sequence | sequence record 123614 | M13-F20 5'-TGTAAAACGACGGCCAGT-3'
AGCTTGGAGCTCCGGATCCTAAGCCCCCATCAAGCTTAAAAAAAATCCTTAGCTTTCGCTAAGGATCTGC
AGTGGCGCCCGAACAGGGACTTGAACCCTGGACCCGCGGCCGCAACCATCGACGTCACCGTCGACGTAAA
TTACTCGGCCGCTGCTCTACCGACTGAGCTATCCGGGCGAATTCAGCGTTACAAGTATTACACAAAGTTT
TTTATGTTGAGAATATTTTTTTGATGGGGCGACCTCGAGGGGGGGCCCGGTACCAGCTTTTGTTCCCTTT
AGTGAGGGTTAATTTCGAGCTTGGCGTAATCATGGTCATAGCTGTTTCCTGTGTGAAATTGTTATCCGCT
CACAATTCCACACAACATACGAGCCGGAAGCATAAAGTGTAAAGCCTGGGGTGCCTAATGAGTGAGCTAA
CTCACATTAATTGCGTTGCGCTCACTGCCCGCTTTCCAGTCGGGAAACCTGTCGTGCCAGCTGCATTAAT
GAATCGGCCAACGCGCGGGGAGAGGCGGTTTGCGTATTGGGCGCTCTTCCGCTTCCTCGCTCACTGACTC
GCTGCGCTCGGTCGTTCGGCTGCGGCGAGCGGTATCAGCTCACTCAAAGGCGGTAATACGGTTATCCACA
GAATCAGGGGATAACGCAGGAAAGAACATGTGAGCAAAAGGCCAGCAAAAGGCCAGGAACCGTAAAAAGG
CCGCGTTGCTGGCGTTTTTCCATAGGCTCCGCCCCCCTGACGAGCATCACAAAAATCGACGCTCAAGTCA
GAGGTGGCGAAACCCGACAGGACTATAAAGATACCAGGCGTTTCC
