>Addgene plasmid #67506 | pBSKrnaSeph | addgene partial sequence | sequence record 123615 | M13-Rev 5'-CAGGAAACAGCTATGACC-3'
AACAAAAGCTGGTACCGGGCCCCCCCTCGAGGTCGCCCCATCAAAAAAATATTCTCAACATAAAAAACTT
TGTGTAATACTTGTAACGCTGAATTCGCCCGGATAGCTCAGTCGGTAGAGCAGCGGCCGAGTAATTTACG
TCGACGGTGACGTCGATGGTTGCGGCCGCGGGTCCAGGGTTCAAGTCCCTGTTCGGGCGCCACTGCAGAT
CCTTAGCGAAAGCTAAGGATTTTTTTTAAGCTTGATGGGGGCTTAGGATCCGGAGCTCCAAGCTTTAGCT
CCAATTCGCCCTATAGTGAGTCGTATTACAATTCACTGGCCGTCGTTTTACAACGTCGTGACTGGGAAAA
CCCTGGCGTTACCCAACTTAATCGCCTTGCAGCACATCCCCCTTTCGCCAGCTGGCGTAATAGCGAAGAG
GCCCGCACCGATCGCCCTTCCCAACAGTTGCGCAGCCTGAATGGCGAATGGG
[124 nt withheld, positions 473-596]
C
[91 nt withheld, positions 598-688]
A
[49 nt withheld, positions 690-738]
CCTTTGACGTTGGAGTCCACGTTCTTTAATAGTG
